Addgene plasmid #69288: pYPQ132D
Purpose: (Empty Backbone) Golden Gate entry vector; 1st gRNA under OsU3 promoter
Depositing lab: Yiping Qi. Depositing organization: East Carolina University. Publication: A CRISPR/Cas9 toolbox for multiplexed plant genome editing and transcriptional regulation. Lowder LG, Paul JW, Baltes NJ, Voytas DF, Zhang Y, Zhang D, Tang X, Zheng X, Hsieh TF, Qi Y. Plant Physiol. 2015 Aug 21. pii: pp.00636.2015. 10.1104/pp.15.00636 PubMed 26297141.
Backbone
  Vector backbone: pHD2
  Backbone manufacturer: (Cermak et al. 2011)
  Vector type: CRISPR
Growth in bacteria
  Bacterial resistance: Tetracycline, 10 μg/mL
  Growth temperature: 37°C
  Growth strain: DH5alpha
  Copy number: High Copy
Gene/Insert
  Gene/Insert name: None
Terms and licenses: Academic/Nonprofit Terms; Industry Terms: Not Available to Industry
How to cite: pYPQ132D was a gift from Yiping Qi (Addgene plasmid # 69288 ; http://n2t.net/addgene:69288 ; RRID:Addgene_69288)
