[The description below was written by a language model from this plasmid's Addgene catalogue record and pLannotate feature annotations shown in this document.]
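Description:
pYPQ132D is a small (about 3.6 kb) Golden Gate entry vector from a modular plant CRISPR/Cas9 toolbox, built on the pHD2 backbone and deposited as an empty backbone with no target-specific insert. It is maintained in E. coli as a high-copy plasmid through a ColE1/pUC-type origin and is selected with tetracycline, with the tetracycline efflux protein gene (TcR) expressed from its native tet promoter. The annotation also picks up short fragments of lacI, an RSF origin and a kanamycin resistance gene, along with a T7 promoter, a piece of the pBluescript polylinker and the rrnB T1 and T2 terminators. The fragments appear to be non-functional remnants of backbone construction rather than working parts.

The functional payload is a guide RNA expression unit: the rice (Oryza sativa) U3 small nuclear RNA promoter, a Pol III-type promoter suited to producing short, uncapped transcripts in monocot cells, sits just upstream of the Streptococcus pyogenes Cas9 gRNA scaffold. A short gap separates the promoter from the scaffold and is presumably where a user-designed spacer is cloned to complete a single guide RNA, although the record does not annotate the cloning sites or name the enzymes involved. According to the catalogue entry, the vector holds the first gRNA position in a multiplex scheme. Once loaded with a spacer, the OsU3-gRNA cassette is meant to be combined by Golden Gate assembly with cassettes from companion entry vectors, giving an ordered gRNA array. The associated toolbox is intended for multiplexed plant genome editing and transcriptional regulation. No Cas9 gene, plant selectable marker or T-DNA element is present in this plasmid, so those components must come from other vectors in the system.
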