Features (pLannotate 1.2.2; 13 found; start..end, strand, type, name):
      1..54      -  CDS            lacI (fragment): lac repressor; lacI; The lac repressor binds to the lac operator to inhibit transcription in E. coli. This inhibition can be relieved by adding lactose or isopropyl-β-D-thiogalactopyranoside (IPTG).
     56..180     -  rep_origin     RSF ori (fragment): Plasmids containing the RSF 1030 origin of replication can be propagated in E. coli cells that contain additional plasmids with compatible origins.
    196..224     +  promoter       tet promoter: E. coli promoter for tetracycline efflux protein gene
    272..1462    +  CDS            TcR: tetracycline efflux protein; tet; confers resistance to tetracycline
   1560..1634    +  CDS            KanR (fragment): aminoglycoside phosphotransferase; aphA-3; confers resistance to kanamycin
   1637..1655    -  promoter       T7 promoter: promoter for bacteriophage T7 RNA polymerase
   1765..2142    +  promoter       OsU3 promoter: Oryza sativa (rice) snRNA U3 promoter
   2175..2250    +  misc_RNA       gRNA scaffold: guide RNA scaffold for the Streptococcus pyogenes CRISPR/Cas9 system
   2305..2332    -  misc_feature   MCS (fragment): pBluescript multiple cloning site
   2433..3021    +  rep_origin     ori: high-copy-number ColE1/pMB1/pBR322/pUC origin of replication
   3204..3296    +  CDS            lacI (fragment): lac repressor; lacI; The lac repressor binds to the lac operator to inhibit transcription in E. coli. This inhibition can be relieved by adding lactose or isopropyl-β-D-thiogalactopyranoside (IPTG).
   3351..3378    -  terminator     rrnB T2 terminator: transcription terminator T2 from the E. coli rrnB gene
   3510..3553    +  terminator     rrnB T1 terminator: Escherichia coli rrnB; transcription terminator T1 from the E. coli rrnB gene
>Addgene plasmid #69288 | pYPQ132D | depositor full sequence | sequence record 122126 | Full Sequence
CTGCATTAATGAATCGGCCAACGCGCGGGGAGAGGCGGTTTGCGTATTGGGCGCTCTTCCGCTTCCTCGC
TCACTGACTCGCTGCGCTCGGTCGTTCGGCTGCGGCGAGCGGTATCAGCTCACTCAAAGGCGGTAATACG
GTTATCCACAGAATCAGGGGATAACGCAGGAAAGAACATGAATTAATTCTCATGTTTGACAGCTTATCAT
CGATTAGCTTTAATGCGGTAGTTTATCACAGTTAAATTGCTAACGCAGTCAGGCACCGTGTATGAAATCT
AACAATGCGCTCATCGTCATCCTCGGCACCGTCACCCTGGATGCTGTAGGCATAGGCTTGGTTATGCCGG
TACTGCCGGGCCTCTTGCGGGATATCGTCCATTCCGACAGCATCGCCAGTCACTATGGCGTGCTGCTAGC
GCTATATGCGTTGATGCAATTTCTATGCGCACCCGTTCTCGGAGCACTGTCCGACCGCTTTGGCCGCCGC
CCAGTCCTGCTCGCTTCGCTACTTGGAGCCACTATCGACTACGCGATCATGGCGACCACACCCGTCCTGT
GGATTCTCTACGCCGGACGCATCGTGGCCGGCATCACCGGCGCCACAGGTGCGGTTGCTGGCGCCTATAT
CGCCGACATCACCGATGGGGAAGATCGGGCTCGCCACTTCGGGCTCATGAGCGCTTGTTTCGGCGTGGGT
ATGGTGGCAGGCCCCGTGGCCGGGGGACTGTTGGGCGCCATCTCCTTACATGCACCATTCCTTGCGGCGG
CGGTGCTCAACGGCCTCAACCTACTACTGGGCTGCTTCCTAATGCAGGAGTCGCATAAGGGAGAGCGCCG
ACCCATGCCCTTGAGAGCCTTCAACCCAGTCAGCTCCTTCCGGTGGGCGCGGGGCATGACTATCGTCGCC
GCACTTATGACTGTCTTCTTTATCATGCAACTCGTAGGACAGGTGCCGGCAGCGCTCTGGGTCATTTTCG
GCGAGGACCGCTTTCGCTGGAGCGCGACGATGATCGGCCTGTCGCTTGCGGTATTCGGAATCTTGCACGC
CCTCGCTCAAGCCTTCGTCACTGGTCCCGCCACCAAACGTTTCGGCGAGAAGCAGGCCATTATCGCCGGC
ATGGCGGCCGACGCGCTGGGCTACGTCTTGCTGGCGTTCGCGACGCGAGGCTGGATGGCCTTCCCCATTA
TGATTCTTCTCGCTTCCGGCGGCATCGGGATGCCCGCGTTGCAGGCCATGCTGTCCAGGCAGGTAGATGA
CGACCATCAGGGACAGCTTCAAGGATCGCTCGCGGCTCTTACCAGCCTAACTTCGATCATTGGACCGCTG
ATCGTCACGGCGATTTATGCCGCCTCGGCGAGCACATGGAACGGGTTGGCATGGATTGTAGGCGCCGCCC
TATACCTTGTCTGCCTCCCCGCGTTGCGTCGCGGTGCATGGAGCCGGGCCACCTCGACCTGAATGGAAGC
CGGCGGCACCTCGCTAACGGATTCACCACTCCAAGAATTGGAGCCAATCAATTCTTGCGGAGAACTGTGA
ATGCGCAAACCAACCCTTGATCGGGGAAGAACAGTATGTCGAGCTATTTTTTGACTTACTGGGGATCAAG
CCTGATTGGGAGAAAATAAAATATCCCCTATAGTGAGTCGTATTACATGGTCATAGCTGTTTCCTGGCAG
CTCTGGCCCGTGTCTCAAAATCTCTGATGTTACATTGCACAAGATAAAAATATATCATCATGCCTCCTCT
AGAGGTCTCCCATGAAGGGATCTTTAAACATACGAACAGATCACTTAAAGTTCTTCTGAAGCAACTTAAA
GTTATCAGGCATGCATGGATCTTGGAGGAATCAGATGTGCAGTCAGGGACCATAGCACAGGACAGGCGTC
TTCTACTGGTGCTACCAGCAAATGCTGGAAGCCGGGAACACTGGGTACGTTGGAAACCACGTGATGTGGA
GTAAGATAAACTGTAGGAGAAAAGCATTTCGTAGTGGGCCATGAAGCCTTTCAGGACATGTATTGCAGTA
TGGGCCGGCCCATTACGCAATTGGACGACAACAAAGACTAGTATTAGTACCACCTCGGCTATCCACATAG
ATCAAAGCTGGTTTAAAAGAGTTGTGCAGATGATCCGTGGCAGAGACGAGATCTAGTCTGAGTCGACCGT
CTCTGTTTTAGAGCTAGAAATAGCAAGTTAAAATAAGGCTAGTCCGTTATCAACTTGAAAAAGTGGCACC
GAGTCGGTGCTTTTTTTGTCCCTTCGAAGGGCAATTCTGCAGATATCCATCACACTGGCGGCCGCTCGAG
GTCGAGGGTATCGATAAGCTTGGACCGAGACCCTCGAGCCACCCATGACCAAAATCCCTTAACGTGAGTT
ACGCGTCGTTCCACTGAGCGTCAGACCCCGTAGAAAAGATCAAAGGATCTTCTTGAGATCCTTTTTTTCT
GCGCGTAATCTGCTGCTTGCAAACAAAAAAACCACCGCTACCAGCGGTGGTTTGTTTGCCGGATCAAGAG
CTACCAACTCTTTTTCCGAAGGTAACTGGCTTCAGCAGAGCGCAGATACCAAATACTGTTCTTCTAGTGT
AGCCGTAGTTAGGCCACCACTTCAAGAACTCTGTAGCACCGCCTACATACCTCGCTCTGCTAATCCTGTT
ACCAGTGGCTGCTGCCAGTGGCGATAAGTCGTGTCTTACCGGGTTGGACTCAAGACGATAGTTACCGGAT
AAGGCGCAGCGGTCGGGCTGAACGGGGGGTTCGTGCACACAGCCCAGCTTGGAGCGAACGACCTACACCG
AACTGAGATACCTACAGCGTGAGCTATGAGAAAGCGCCACGCTTCCCGAAGGGAGAAAGGCGGACAGGTA
TCCGGTAAGCGGCAGGGTCGGAACAGGAGAGCGCACGAGGGAGCTTCCAGGGGGAAACGCCTGGTATCTT
TATAGTCCTGTCGGGTTTCGCCACCTCTGACTTGAGCGTCGATTTTTGTGATGCTCGTCAGGGGGGCGGA
GCCTATGGAAAAACGCCAGCAACGCGGCCTTTTTACGGTTCCTGGCCTTTTGCTGGCCTTTTGCTCACAT
GTTCTTTCCTGCGTTATCCCCTGATTCTGTGGATAACCGTATTACCGCCTTTGAGTGAGCTGATACCGCT
CGCCGCAGCCGAACGACCGAGCGCAGCGAGTCAGTGAGCGAGGAAGCGGAAGAGCGCCCAATACGCAAAC
CGCCTCTCCCCGCGCGTTGGCCGATTCATTAATGCAGCTGGCACGACAGGTTTCCCGACTGGAAAGCGGG
CAGTGAGCGCAACGCAATTAATACGCGTACCGCTAGCCAGGAAGAGTTTGTAGAAACGCAAAAAGGCCAT
CCGTCAGGATGGCCTTCTGCTTAGTTTGATGCCTGGCAGTTTATGGCGGGCGTCCTGCCCGCCACCCTCC
GGGCCGTTGCTTCACAACGTTCAAATCCGCTCCCGGCGGATTTGTCCTACTCAGGAGAGCGTTCACCGAC
AAACAACAGATAAAACGAAAGGCCCAGTCTTCCGACTGAGCCTTTCGTTTTATTTGATGCCTGGCAGTTC
CCTACTCTCGCGTT
