>Addgene plasmid #69288 | pYPQ132D | addgene partial sequence | sequence record 124015 | Tet-F 5'-GGCAGGTAGATGACGACCAT-3'
ATCGCTCGCGGCTCTTACCAGCCTAACTTCGATCATTGGACCGCTGATCGTCACGGCGATTTATGCCGCC
TCGGCGAGCACATGGAACGGGTTGGCATGGATTGTAGGCGCCGCCCTATACCTTGTCTGCCTCCCCGCGT
TGCGTCGCGGTGCATGGAGCCGGGCCACCTCGACCTGAATGGAAGCCGGCGGCACCTCGCTAACGGATTC
ACCACTCCAAGAATTGGAGCCAATCAATTCTTGCGGAGAACTGTGAATGCGCAAACCAACCCTTGATCGG
GGAAGAACAGTATGTCGAGCTATTTTTTGACTTACTGGGGATCAAGCCTGATTGGGAGAAAATAAAATAT
CCCCTATAGTGAGTCGTATTACATGGTCATAGCTGTTTCCTGGCAGCTCTGGCCCGTGTCTCAAAATCTC
TGATGTTACATTGCACAAGATAAAAATATATCATCATGCCTCCTCTAGAGGTCTCCCATGAAGGGATCTT
TAAACATACGAACAGATCACTTAAAGTTCTTCTGAAGCAACTTAAAGTTATCAGGCATGCATGGATCTTG
GAGGAATCAGATGTGCAGTCAGGGACCATAGCACAGGACAGGCGTCTTCTACTGGTGCTACCAGCAAATG
CTGGAAGCCGGGAACACTGGGTACGTTGGAAACCACGTGATGTGGAGTAAGATAAACTGTAGGAGAAAAG
CATTTCGTAGTGGGCCATGAAGCCTTTCAGGACATGTATTGCAGTATGGGCCGGCCCATTACGCAATTGG
ACGACAACAAAGACTAGTATTAGTACCACCTCGGCTATCCACATAGATCAAAGCTGGTTTAAAAGAGTTG
TGCAGATGATCCGTGGCAGAGACGAGATCTAGTCTGAGTCGACCGTCTCTGTTTTAGAGCTAGAAATAGC
AAGTTAAAATAAGGCTAGTCCGTTATCAACTTGAAAAAGTGGCACCGAGTCGGTGCTTTTTTTGTCCCTT
CGAAGGGCAATTCTGCAGATATCCATCACACTGGCGGCCGCTCGAGGTCGAGGGTATCGATAAGCTTGGA
CCGAGACCCTCGAGCCACCCATGACCAAAATCCCTTAACGTGAGTTAC
