>Addgene plasmid #69288 | pYPQ132D | addgene partial sequence | sequence record 124016 | pBR322ori-3 5'-tttgtttgcaagcagcagat-3'
TCAAGAAGATCCTTTGATCTTTTCTACGGGGTCTGACGCTCAGTGGAACGACGCGTAACTCACGTTAAGG
GATTTTGGTCATGGGTGGCTCGAGGGTCTCGGTCCAAGCTTATCGATACCCTCGACCTCGAGCGGCCGCC
AGTGTGATGGATATCTGCAGAATTGCCCTTCGAAGGGACAAAAAAAGCACCGACTCGGTGCCACTTTTTC
AAGTTGATAACGGACTAGCCTTATTTTAACTTGCTATTTCTAGCTCTAAAACAGAGACGGTCGACTCAGA
CTAGATCTCGTCTCTGCCACGGATCATCTGCACAACTCTTTTAAACCAGCTTTGATCTATGTGGATAGCC
GAGGTGGTACTAATACTAGTCTTTGTTGTCGTCCAATTGCGTAATGGGCCGGCCCATACTGCAATACATG
TCCTGAAAGGCTTCATGGCCCACTACGAAATGCTTTTCTCCTACAGTTTATCTTACTCCACATCACGTGG
TTTCCAACGTACCCAGTGTTCCCGGCTTCCAGCATTTGCTGGTAGCACCAGTAGAAGACGCCTGTCCTGT
GCTATGGTCCCTGACTGCACATCTGATTCCTCCAAGATCCATGCATGCCTGATAACTTTAAGTTGCTTCA
GAAGAACTTTAAGTGATCTGTTCGTATGTTTAAAGATCCCTTCATGGGAGACCTCTAGAGGAGGCATGAT
GATATATTTTTATCTTGTGCAATGTAACATCAGAGATTTTGAGACACGGGCCAGAGCTGCCAGGAAACAG
CTATGACCATGTAATACGACTCACTATAGGGGATATTTTATTTTCTCCCAATCAGGCTTGATCCCCAGTA
AGTCAAAAAATAGCTCGACATACTGTTCTTCCCCGATCAAGGGTTGGTTTGCGCATTCACAGTTCTCCGC
AAGAATTGATTGGCTCCAATTCTTGGAGTGGTGAATCCGTTAGCGAGGTGCCGCCGGCTTCCATTCAGGT
CGAGGTGGCCCGGCTCCATGCACCGCGACGCAACGCGGGGAGGCAGACAAGGTATAGGGCGGCGCCTACA
ATCCATGCC
